Addgene plasmid #33162: pDMG2b
Depositing lab: David Bartel. Depositing organization: Whitehead Institute for Biomedical Research. Publication: Weak seed-pairing stability and high target-site abundance decrease the proficiency of lsy-6 and other microRNAs. Garcia DM, Baek D, Shin C, Bell GW, Grimson A, Bartel DP. Nat Struct Mol Biol. 2011 Sep 11;18(10):1139-46. doi: 10.1038/nsmb.2115. PubMed 21909094.
Backbone
  Vector backbone: pIS1
  Backbone manufacturer: Addgene (#12179)
  Backbone size w/o insert (bp): 4085
  Vector type: Mammalian Expression, Luciferase
Growth in bacteria
  Bacterial resistance: Ampicillin, 100 μg/mL
  Growth temperature: 37°C
  Growth strain: DH5alpha
  Copy number: High Copy
Gene/Insert
  Gene/Insert name: hlh-8 3'UTR
  Species: C. elegans (nematode)
  Mutation: miR-142 site: aCacTaC
  GenBank ID: NM_076966
  Entrez Gene: hlh-8 (a.k.a. CELE_C02B8.4)
  Tag / fusion protein: Luciferase (N terminal on backbone)
  Cloning method: Restriction Enzyme; 5′ cloning site XbaI (not destroyed); 3′ cloning site EagI (not destroyed)
  Sequencing primers: 5′ none; 3′ EBV Reverse
Terms and licenses: Academic/Nonprofit Terms; Industry Terms: Not Available to Industry
How to cite: pDMG2b was a gift from David Bartel (Addgene plasmid # 33162 ; http://n2t.net/addgene:33162 ; RRID:Addgene_33162)
