[The description below was written by a language model from this plasmid's Addgene catalogue record.]
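Description:
pDMG2b is a mammalian luciferase reporter plasmid built on the pIS1 backbone (about 4.1 kb without insert). It is propagated as a high-copy plasmid in E. coli under ampicillin selection. The record lists no feature table, so the promoter driving the reporter, the polyadenylation signal, the type of luciferase and the origin of replication are not stated.

The insert is the 3′UTR of the C. elegans gene hlh-8, cloned between XbaI and EagI sites, both of which are retained. It sits downstream of the backbone-encoded luciferase open reading frame, so the reporter transcript carries the nematode UTR as its 3′ untranslated region. The "N-terminal luciferase tag" in the record therefore reflects the upstream position of the reporter rather than a protein fusion. The UTR carries an engineered change annotated as a miR-142 site. This indicates that the microRNA recognition site in the UTR has been altered relative to the wild-type sequence, although the record does not spell out whether this version is meant as a functional miR-142 target or as a mismatched control.

Constructs of this design are used in microRNA targeting assays. The reporter is transfected into cultured mammalian cells with or without the cognate microRNA, and the luciferase output measures how strongly the site in the UTR mediates repression. The associated study examined why lsy-6 and some other microRNAs are weak repressors, attributing this to weak seed-pairing stability and high target-site abundance. pDMG2b fits that study as one of a series of UTR reporters comparing the efficacy of different seed sites placed in the same UTR context.
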