>Addgene plasmid #33162 | pDMG2b | depositor partial sequence | sequence record 39241 | hlh-8 3'UTR - miR-142 site: aCacTaC
TTTCGAATATGGAAAAAACTGGCCAGCTCCTAATTTATTTGATAATGTATGCTTCTCAATCAACATAGTC
CTCATGATATAGTGCCTTATTCTCATTTTTGATGTATCAAATCTGTCTAATAATATCTACTCGATTTCAA
TTTTCGTTTGCTCAAAACTTAAAAATTTGCTTGAGAATTTTGCAAGAGACTATTAGTAAGCCCATTGTTA
AATGAAACAAGTTTATCCCGCAAACAGAAACTATGTGTGAATATGATCAAACTATAACACTACCACGTAA
AAAAAAATTTTGAATCATAATTATCATTTGACCACTAAGCCATGCAATGATGAACCAATTTCAACTTGAC
ATTCACACCCAGTAGTGGTATCAATTGACTCTTTTACCCAGTCATCGCCATTCTGTCTCATCACATCGAT
CGTCCTCATTATTGGCTTGCATTCTCCGAATCCTAAAAAAAGTGTGGGTCAGCGGCGTGATGGATGGGCG
TCTATGAAAAAAAACGAGCCCATCGGAGCCCAAATG
