>Addgene plasmid #33162 | pDMG2b | addgene partial sequence | sequence record 41302 | Rluc-F 5'-ccaggattcttttccaatgc-3'
GAATTTGTCAAGTAAAAGGTCTTCATTTTTCGCAAGAAGATGCACCTGATGAAATGGGAAAATATATCAA
ATCGTTCGTTGAGCGAGTTCTCAAAAATGAACAATAATTCTAGGAGCTCTATACCGGTCTCGATATCACT
ACTAGTGTTCTAGATTTCGAATATGGAAAAAACTGGCCAGCTCCTAATTTATTTGATAATGTATGCTTCT
CAATCAACATAGTCCTCATGATATAGTGCCTTATTCTCATTTTTGATGTATCAAATCTGTCTAATAATAT
CTACTCGATTTCAATTTTCGTTTGCTCAAAACTTAAAAATTTGCTTGAGAATTTTGCAAGAGACTATTAG
TAAGCCCATTGTTAAATGAAACAAGTTTATCCCGCAAACAGAAACTATGTGTGAATATGATCAAACTATA
ACACTACCACGTAAAAAAAAATTTTGAATCATAATTATCATTTGACCACTAAGCCATGCAATGATGAACC
AATTTCAACTTGACATTCACACCCAGTAGTGGTATCAATTGACTCTTTTACCCAGTCATCGCCATTCTGT
CTCATCACATCGATCGTCCTCATTATTGGCTTGCATTCTCCGAATCCTAAAAAAAGTGTGGGTCAGCGGC
GTGATGGATGGGCGTCTATGAAAAAAAACGAGCCCATCGGAGCCCAAATGCGGCCGCTTCGAGCAGACAT
GATAAGATACATTGATGAGTTTGGACAAACCACAACTAGAATGCAGTGAAAAAAATGCTTTATTTGTGAA
ATTTGTGATGCTATTGCTTTATTTGTAACCATTATAAGCTGCAATAAACAAGTTAACAACAACAATTGCA
TTCATTTTATGTTTCAGGTTCAGGGGGAGGTGTGGGAGGTTTTT
